>Addgene plasmid #174729 | pV5endoNA2 | addgene full sequence | sequence record 343520 | Addgene NGS Result
TAACCTATAAAAATAGGCGTATCACGAGGCCCTTTCGTCTTCACCTCGAGAAATCATAAAAAATTTATTT
GCTTTGTGAGCGGATAACAATTATAATAGATTCAATTGTGAGCGGATAACAATTTCACACAGAATTCATT
AAAGAGGAGAAATTAACTATGAGAGGATCTCACCATCACCATCACCATGGCGGCCGCGGTAAGCCTATCC
CTAACCCTCTCCTCGGTCTCGATTCTACGACTAGTGGGATCGCAAATAACTATACTGATAGTAAAAGTGC
TGAAACATTGGAAAATGCGCGTAAAGAGGCTTTTGCTCAGTCTAAAGATGTTTTGAATATGGCAAAAGCA
CACTCAAATAGTGTTGCTAGAACAACTTTAGAAACTGCTGAAGAACATGCAAATAGTGTTGCCAGAACAA
CTTTAGAAACTGCTGAAGAACATGCAAATAAAAAATCAGCTGAGGCGTTAGCAAGCGCTAATGTGTATGC
AGACAGCAAGTCTTCTCACACACTAAAAACTGCAAATAGCTATACCGATGTGACTGTAAGTAATTCGACT
AAGAAAGCAATCCGTGAATCGAATCAATACACAGATCATAAATTCCGTCAACTTGACAACCGGTTAGATA
AGCTGTACACGGATCAATTCAAGAGTAAAATAGCAGGTGCAATCTGGCGTAACTTGGATGACAAGCTCAC
CGAGGTTGTATCGCTTAAAGATTTTGGAGCCAAAGGTGATGGTAAGACAAACGACCAAGATGCAGTAAAT
GCAGCGATGGCTTCAGGTAAGAGAATTGACGGTGCTGGTGCTACTTACAAAGTATCATCTTTACCTGATA
TGGAGCGATTCTATAACACCCGCTTCGTATGGGAACGTTTATCAGGTCAACCTCTTTACTATGTGAGTAA
AGGTTTTATCAATGGTGAACTCTATAAAATCACGGATAACCCTTATTACAATGCTTGGCCTCAAGACAAA
GCGTTTGTATATGAGAACGTGATATATGCACCTTACATGGGTAGCGACCGTCATGGTGTTAGTCGTCTGC
ATGTATCATGGGTTAAGTCTGGTGACGATGGTCAAACATGGTCTACACCAGAGTGGTTAACTGATCTGCA
TCCAGATTACCCTACAGTGAACTATCATTGTATGAGCATGGGTGTATGTCGCAACCGTCTGTTTGCCATG
ATTGAAACACGTACTTTAGCCAAGAACGCACTAACCAATTGTGCATTGTGGGATCGCCCTATGTCTCGTA
GTCTGCATCTTACGGGTGGTATCACTAAGGCTGCAAATCAGCGATATGCAACAATACATGTACCAGATCA
CGGACTATTCGTGGGCGATTTTGTTAACTTCTCTAATTCTGCGGTAACAGGTGTATCAGGTGATATGACT
GTTGCAACGGTAATAGATAAGGACAACTTCACGGTTCTTACACCTAACCAGCAGACTTCAGATTTGAATA
ACGCTGGAAAGAATTGGCACATGGGTACTTCTTTCCATAAGTCTCCGTGGCGTAAGACAGATCTTGGTCT
AATCCCTCATGTCACAGAGGTGCATAGCTTTGCTACTATTGATAACAATGGCTTTGTTATGGGCTATCAT
CAAGGTGATGTAGCTCCACGAGAAGTTGGGCTTTTCTACTTCCCTGATGCTTTCAATAGCCCATCTAATT
ATGTTCGTCGTCAGATACCATCTGAGTATGAACCAGATGCGGCAGAGCCATGCATCAAGTACTATGACGG
TGTATTATACCTTATCACTCGTGGTACTCGTGGCGACCGACTAGGAAGCTCTCTGCATCGTAGTAGAGAT
ATAGGTCAGACTTGGGAGTCACTAAGATTTCCACATAATGTGTATCATACTACTTTACCGTTTGCTAAGG
TAGGAGATGACCTTATTATGTTTGGTTCAGAACGTGCAGAAAATGAATGGGAAGCAGGTGCACCAGATGA
TCGTTACAAGGCATCTTATCCTCGTACCTTCTATGCACGATTGAATGTAAACAATTGGAATGCAGCTGAT
ATTGAATGGGTTAACATCACAGACCAAATCTATCAGGGTGACATTGTGGACTCTAGTGTAGGTGTAGGTT
CGGTAGTAGTTAAAGACAGCTACATTTACTATATCTTTGGTGGCGAAAACCATTTCAACCCAATGACTTA
TGGTGACAACAGAGATAAAGACCCATTTAAAGGTCATGGACACCCTACTGATATATACTGCTATAAGATG
CAGATTGCAAATGACAGTCGTGTATCTCGTAAGTTTACATATGGTGCAACTCCCGGACAGGCTATACCTA
CCTTCATGGGTACTGATGGTATTCGTACTATTCCTGCTCCACTTCACTTATCAGGAGAGGTAGTTGCCGC
AGATATGACTGTCGAACATCTTACCCTGAAGGCAAGTACAAGTGCTAATATTCGCTCAGAGATGCTGATG
GAAGGTGAATATGGGTTCATTGGTAAGACTATACCAAAGGATAACCCAACTGCCCAACGTGTCATCATCT
CTGGTGGAGGGGGTACAGCAGCAGATACCGGTGCGCAAATTACCTTACATGGAGCAGGTTCTAGTACTTC
TAGACGCGCAGTATATAATGCCAATGAGCACTTGTTCCAAAGCGGGGCTATCATGCCCTACAATGATAAC
GTGTATCCTGCTGGCGGCCCTCGTAATAGATTCACTACTATCCATCTTACAAGTGACCCTATTATTACGT
CTGATGCCACTCATAAGTATGGATCACAAGGTATTGATGAGAGTGTACTAAAGGCATGGGGTAAGGTTAG
CTTCAAGCAGTACAAGTTGATTGGTGAGATGTCTCGTGGTGTGCACCACACTCACTTTGGTGTATTGGCA
CAAGACATTGTAGCTGCTTTTGCATCCGAAGGGTTAGATGCAATCGACTTCGGCATTGTCTCCTTCGAAG
AAGGTCAGTTTGGTGTTAGATATAGTGAAATCTTAATCTTGGAGGCTGCTTATACTCGTTATCGTTTAGA
TAAGTTAGAGGAGATGTATGCCACTAATAAAATCAGTTAAGCAAGCTGCTGTACTCCAGAATACAGAAGA
ACTTATTCAATCAGGACGTGACCCTAAGCAGGCATACGCCATTGCCAAGGATGTACAAGTAAAGCGGCCG
ATCCGCATGCGAGCTCGGTACCCCGGGTCGACCTGCAGCCAAGCTTAATTAGCTGAGCTTGGACTCCTGT
TGATAGATCCAGTAATGACCTCAGAACTCCATCTGGATTTGTTCAGAACGCTCGGTTGCCGCCGGGCGTT
TTTTATTGGTGAGAATCCAAGCTAGCTTGGCGAGATTTTCAGGAGCTAAGGAAGCTAAAATGGAGAAAAA
AATCACTGGATATACCACCGTTGATATATCCCAATGGCATCGTAAAGAACATTTTGAGGCATTTCAGTCA
GTTGCTCAATGTACCTATAACCAGACCGTTCAGCTGGATATTACGGCCTTTTTAAAGACCGTAAAGAAAA
ATAAGCACAAGTTTTATCCGGCCTTTATTCACATTCTTGCCCGCCTGATGAATGCTCATCCGGAATTTCG
TATGGCAATGAAAGACGGTGAGCTGGTGATATGGGATAGTGTTCACCCTTGTTACACCGTTTTCCATGAG
CAAACTGAAACGTTTTCATCGCTCTGGAGTGAATACCACGACGATTTCCGGCAGTTTCTACACATATATT
CGCAAGATGTGGCGTGTTACGGTGAAAACCTGGCCTATTTCCCTAAAGGGTTTATTGAGAATATGTTTTT
CGTCTCAGCCAATCCCTGGGTGAGTTTCACCAGTTTTGATTTAAACGTGGCCAATATGGACAACTTCTTC
GCCCCCGTTTTCACCATGGGCAAATATTATACGCAAGGCGACAAGGTGCTGATGCCGCTGGCGATTCAGG
TTCATCATGCCGTTTGTGATGGCTTCCATGTCGGCAGAATGCTTAATGAATTACAACAGTACTGCGATGA
GTGGCAGGGCGGGGCGTAATTTTTTTAAGGCAGTTATTGGTGCCCTTAAACGCCTGGGGTAATGACTCTC
TAGCTTGAGGCATCAAATAAAACGAAAGGCTCAGTCGAAAGACTGGGCCTTTCGTTTTATCTGTTGTTTG
TCGGTGAACGCTCTCCTGAGTAGGACAAATCCGCCCTCTAGAGCTGCCTCGCGCGTTTCGGTGATGACGG
TGAAAACCTCTGACACATGCAGCTCCCGGAGACGGTCACAGCTTGTCTGTAAGCGGATGCCGGGAGCAGA
CAAGCCCGTCAGGGCGCGTCAGCGGGTGTTGGCGGGTGTCGGGGCGCAGCCATGACCCAGTCACGTAGCG
ATAGCGGAGTGTATACTGGCTTAACTATGCGGCATCAGAGCAGATTGTACTGAGAGTGCACCATATGCGG
TGTGAAATACCGCACAGATGCGTAAGGAGAAAATACCGCATCAGGCGCTCTTCCGCTTCCTCGCTCACTG
ACTCGCTGCGCTCGGTCGTTCGGCTGCGGCGAGCGGTATCAGCTCACTCAAAGGCGGTAATACGGTTATC
CACAGAATCAGGGGATAACGCAGGAAAGAACATGTGAGCAAAAGGCCAGCAAAAGGCCAGGAACCGTAAA
AAGGCCGCGTTGCTGGCGTTTTTCCATAGGCTCCGCCCCCCTGACGAGCATCACAAAAATCGACGCTCAA
GTCAGAGGTGGCGAAACCCGACAGGACTATAAAGATACCAGGCGTTTCCCCCTGGAAGCTCCCTCGTGCG
CTCTCCTGTTCCGACCCTGCCGCTTACCGGATACCTGTCCGCCTTTCTCCCTTCGGGAAGCGTGGCGCTT
TCTCATAGCTCACGCTGTAGGTATCTCAGTTCGGTGTAGGTCGTTCGCTCCAAGCTGGGCTGTGTGCACG
AACCCCCCGTTCAGCCCGACCGCTGCGCCTTATCCGGTAACTATCGTCTTGAGTCCAACCCGGTAAGACA
CGACTTATCGCCACTGGCAGCAGCCACTGGTAACAGGATTAGCAGAGCGAGGTATGTAGGCGGTGCTACA
GAGTTCTTGAAGTGGTGGCCTAACTACGGCTACACTAGAAGGACAGTATTTGGTATCTGCGCTCTGCTGA
AGCCAGTTACCTTCGGAAAAAGAGTTGGTAGCTCTTGATCCGGCAAACAAACCACCGCTGGTAGCGGTGG
TTTTTTTGTTTGCAAGCAGCAGATTACGCGCAGAAAAAAAGGATCTCAAGAAGATCCTTTGATCTTTTCT
ACGGGGTCTGACGCTCAGTGGAACGAAAACTCACGTTAAGGGATTTTGGTCATGAGATTATCAAAAAGGA
TCTTCACCTAGATCCTTTTAAATTAAAAATGAAGTTTTAAATCAATCTAAAGTATATATGAGTAAACTTG
GTCTGACAGTTACCAATGCTTAATCAGTGAGGCACCTATCTCAGCGATCTGTCTATTTCGTTCATCCATA
GTTGCCTGACTCCCCGTCGTGTAGATAACTACGATACGGGAGGGCTTACCATCTGGCCCCAGTGCTGCAA
TGATACCGCGAGACCCACGCTCACCGGCTCCAGATTTATCAGCAATAAACCAGCCAGCCGGAAGGGCCGA
GCGCAGAAGTGGTCCTGCAACTTTATCCGCCTCCATCCAGTCTATTAATTGTTGCCGGGAAGCTAGAGTA
AGTAGTTCGCCAGTTAATAGTTTGCGCAACGTTGTTGCCATTGCTACAGGCATCGTGGTGTCACGCTCGT
CGTTTGGTATGGCTTCATTCAGCTCCGGTTCCCAACGATCAAGGCGAGTTACATGATCCCCCATGTTGTG
CAAAAAAGCGGTTAGCTCCTTCGGTCCTCCGATCGTTGTCAGAAGTAAGTTGGCCGCAGTGTTATCACTC
ATGGTTATGGCAGCACTGCATAATTCTCTTACTGTCATGCCATCCGTAAGATGCTTTTCTGTGACTGGTG
AGTACTCAACCAAGTCATTCTGAGAATAGTGTATGCGGCGACCGAGTTGCTCTTGCCCGGCGTCAATACG
GGATAATACCGCGCCACATAGCAGAACTTTAAAAGTGCTCATCATTGGAAAACGTTCTTCGGGGCGAAAA
CTCTCAAGGATCTTACCGCTGTTGAGATCCAGTTCGATGTAACCCACTCGTGCACCCAACTGATCTTCAG
CATCTTTTACTTTCACCAGCGTTTCTGGGTGAGCAAAAACAGGAAGGCAAAATGCCGCAAAAAAGGGAAT
AAGGGCGACACGGAAATGTTGAATACTCATACTCTTCCTTTTTCAATATTATTGAAGCATTTATCAGGGT
TATTGTCTCATGAGCGGATACATATTTGAATGTATTTAGAAAAATAAACAAATAGGGGTTCCGCGCACAT
TTCCCCGAAAAGTGCCACCTGACGTCTAAGAAACCATTATTATCATGACAT
Features (pLannotate 1.2.2; 14 found; start..end, strand, type, name):
     54..98      +  promoter       T5 promoter: bacteriophage T5 promoter for E. coli RNA polymerase, with embedded lac operator
    106..122     +  protein_bind   lac operator: The lac repressor binds to the lac operator to inhibit transcription in E. coli. This inhibition can be relieved by adding lactose or isopropyl-β-D-thiogalactopyranoside (IPTG). lac repressor encoded by lacI
    171..188     +  CDS            6xHis: 6xHis affinity tag
    198..239     +  CDS            V5 tag: epitope tag from simian virus 5
    645..3047    +  CDS            GP90: FIBER_BPK1E - Also known as END. Experimental evidence at protein level: Swiss-Prot protein existence level 1. [C-terminal chaperone protein]: The C-terminal chaperone protein mediates homotrimerization and proper folding of the catalytic endo-N trimer. From Escherichia phage K1E (Bacteriophage K1E).
   3212..3306    +  terminator     lambda t0 terminator: transcription terminator from phage lambda
   3321..3349    +  promoter       cat promoter (fragment): promoter of the E. coli cat gene encoding chloramphenicol acetyltransferase
   3350..4006    +  CDS            cat: CAT_ECOLX - Experimental evidence at protein level: Swiss-Prot protein existence level 1. This enzyme is an effector of chloramphenicol resistance in bacteria. From Escherichia coli. This protein is used as a marker in many commonly used cloning vectors, such as pACYC184.
   4074..4160    +  terminator     rrnB T1 terminator: Escherichia coli rrnB; transcription terminator T1 from the E. coli rrnB gene
   4172..4213    +  CDS            rop (fragment): Rop protein, which maintains plasmids at low copy number; rop
   4315..4455    +  misc_feature   bom: basis of mobility region from pBR322
   4641..5229    -  rep_origin     ori: high-copy-number ColE1/pMB1/pBR322/pUC origin of replication
   5400..6260    -  CDS            AmpR: β-lactamase; bla; confers resistance to ampicillin, carbenicillin, and related antibiotics
   6261..6365    -  promoter       AmpR promoter: bla
