[The description below was written by a language model from this plasmid's Addgene catalogue record and pLannotate feature annotations shown in this document.]
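Description:
pV5endoNA2 is a 6,421 bp bacterial expression plasmid for producing a V5-tagged, catalytically inactive endosialidase in E. coli. It derives from the depositor's pFEndoNA2 backbone, from which the egfp gene was deleted and NotI and SpeI sites were introduced. A short V5 epitope cassette was then cloned between those sites, both of which remain intact. The plasmid replicates from a high-copy ColE1/pMB1-type origin and is selected with ampicillin through the β-lactamase gene. The feature table also shows a bom region, a small rop fragment, and a cat coding sequence preceded by only a fragment of its promoter. The catalogue lists ampicillin as the only selection, so chloramphenicol resistance should not be assumed.

Expression is driven by the bacteriophage T5 promoter, which is recognised by E. coli RNA polymerase and controlled by lac operator sequences, making it repressible by LacI and inducible with IPTG. For this reason the depositor notes that the plasmid should be kept in hosts with the lacIq mutation or carrying a repressor plasmid such as pREP4. The open reading frame begins with an N-terminal 6xHis tag for affinity purification, followed by the V5 epitope and then endoNA2, the inactive endosialidase from bacteriophage PK1A2. The automated annotation labels this region by homology to the phage K1E endosialidase GP90, whose C-terminal chaperone domain mediates trimer folding. The lambda t0 terminator follows the reading frame, and the rrnB T1 terminator lies downstream of cat. Per the record, the fusion protein is used to detect polysialic acid, with the V5 epitope presumably allowing readout by anti-V5 antibodies.
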