Addgene plasmid #174729: pV5endoNA2
Purpose: Expresses V5-endoNA2 fusion protein for detection of polysialic acid. The endoNA2 is a catalytically inactive form of endosialidase from bacteriophage PK1A2.
Depositing lab: Jukka Finne. Depositing organization: University of Helsinki. Publication: Design of a cytotoxic neuroblastoma-targeting agent using an enzyme acting on polysialic acid fused to a toxin. Lehti TA, Pajunen MI, Jokilammi A, Korja M, Lilie H, Vettenranta K, Finne J. Mol Cancer Ther. 2021 Jul 26. pii: 1535-7163.MCT-20-1031. doi: 10.1158/1535-7163.MCT-20-1031. PubMed 34315766.
Backbone
  Vector backbone: pFEndoNA2
  Backbone manufacturer: Finne lab
  Backbone size w/o insert (bp): 7102
  Total vector size (bp): 6421
  Modifications to backbone: The egfp gene deleted, and NotI and SpeI restriction sites introduced
  Vector type: Bacterial Expression
Growth in bacteria
  Bacterial resistance: Ampicillin, 100 μg/mL
  Growth temperature: 37°C
  Growth strain: NEB Stable
  Copy number: High Copy
Gene/Insert
  Gene/Insert name: V5 epitope tag
  Species: Simian Virus 5
  Insert size (bp): 56
  Promoter: T5
  Tag / fusion protein: Histag (N terminal on backbone)
  Cloning method: Restriction Enzyme; 5′ cloning site NotI (not destroyed); 3′ cloning site SpeI (not destroyed)
  Sequencing primers: 5′ CCCGAAAAGTGCCACCTG
Terms and licenses: Academic/Nonprofit Terms; Industry Terms: Not Available to Industry
Depositor comments: This plasmid can be amplified and maintained in ampicillin-sensitive E. coli strains that harbor the lacIq mutation (such as XL1 Blue and JM109) or carries the pREP4 repressor plasmid (such as M15 [pREP4]).
How to cite: pV5endoNA2 was a gift from Jukka Finne (Addgene plasmid # 174729 ; http://n2t.net/addgene:174729 ; RRID:Addgene_174729)
